>Addgene plasmid #116087 | CMV-TO-nTVMVPteZtecTVMVPcx | addgene full sequence | sequence record 224936 | Addgene NGS Result
TGCGGTGGGCTCTATGGAGATCTATCGATGTTCTGGGGATGCGGTGGGCTCTATGGCTTCTGAGGCGGAA
AGAACCAGCTGGGGCTCTAGGGGGTATCCCC
[124 nt withheld, positions 102-225]
C
[91 nt withheld, positions 227-317]
AGGGTGATGGTTCACGTACCTAGAAGTTCCTATTCCGAAGTTCCTATTCTCTAGAAAGTATAGGAACTTC
CTTGGCCAAAAAGCCTGAACTCACCGCGACGTCTGTCGAGAAGTTTCTGATCGAAAAGTTCGACAGCGTC
TCCGACCTGATGCAGCTCTCGGAGGGCGAAGAATCTCGTGCTTTCAGCTTCGATGTAGGAGGGCGTGGAT
ATGTCCTGCGGGTAAATAGCTGCGCCGATGGTTTCTACAAAGATCGTTATGTTTATCGGCACTTTGCATC
GGCCGCGCTCCCGATTCCGGAAGTGCTTGACATTGGGGAATTCAGCGAGAGCCTGACCTATTGCATCTCC
CGCCGTGCACAGGGTGTCACGTTGCAAGACCTGCCTGAAACCGAACTGCCCGCTGTTCTGCAGCCGGTCG
CGGAGGCCATGGATGCGATCGCTGCGGCCGATCTTAGCCAGACGAGCGGGTTCGGCCCATTCGGACCGCA
AGGAATCGGTCAATACACTACATGGCGTGATTTCATATGCGCGATTGCTGATCCCCATGTGTATCACTGG
CAAACTGTGATGGACGACACCGTCAGTGCGTCCGTCGCGCAGGCTCTCGATGAGCTGATGCTTTGGGCCG
AGGACTGCCCCGAAGTCCGGCACCTCGTGCACGCGGATTTCGGCTCCAACAATGTCCTGACGGACAATGG
CCGCATAACAGCGGTCATTGACTGGAGCGAGGCGATGTTCGGGGATTCCCAATACGAGGTCGCCAACATC
TTCTTCTGGAGGCCGTGGTTGGCTTGTATGGAGCAGCAGACGCGCTACTTCGAGCGGAGGCATCCGGAGC
TTGCAGGATCGCCGCGGCTCCGGGCGTATATGCTCCGCATTGGTCTTGACCAACTCTATCAGAGCTTGGT
TGACGGCAATTTCGATGATGCAGCTTGGGCGCAGGGTCGATGCGACGCAATCGTCCGATCCGGAGCCGGG
ACTGTCGGGCGTACACAAATCGCCCGCAGAAGCGCGGCCGTCTGGACCGATGGCTGTGTAGAAGTACTCG
CCGATAGTGGAAACCGACGCCCCAGCACTCGTCCGAGGGCAAAGGAATAGCACGTACTACGAGATTTCGA
TTCCACCGCCGCCTTCTATGAAAGGTTGGGCTTCGGAATCGTTTTCCGGGACGCCGGCTGGATGATCCTC
CAGCGCGGGGATCTCATGCTGGAGTTCTTCGCCCACCCCAACTTGTTTATTGCAGCTTATAATGGTTACA
AATAAAGCAATAGCATCACAAATTTCACAAATAAAGCATTTTTTTCACTGCATTCTAGTTGTGGTTTGTC
CAAACTCATCAATGTATCTTATCATGTCTGTATACCGTCGACCTCTAGCTAGAGCTTGGCGTAATCATGG
TCATAGCTGTTTCCTGTGTGAAATTGTTATCCGCTCACAATTCCACACAACATACGAGCCGGAAGCATAA
AGTGTAAAGCCTGGGGTGCCTAATGAGTGAGCTAACTCACATTAATTGCGTTGCGCTCACTGCCCGCTTT
CCAGTCGGGAAACCTGTCGTGCCAGCTGCATTAATGAATCGGCCAACGCGCGGGGAGAGGCGGTTTGCGT
ATTGGGCGCTCTTCCGCTTCCTCGCTCACTGACTCGCTGCGCTCGGTCGTTCGGCTGCGGCGAGCGGTAT
CAGCTCACTCAAAGGCGGTAATACGGTTATCCACAGAATCAGGGGATAACGCAGGAAAGAACATGTGAGC
AAAAGGCCAGCAAAAGGCCAGGAACCGTAAAAAGGCCGCGTTGCTGGCGTTTTTCCATAGGCTCCGCCCC
CCTGACGAGCATCACAAAAATCGACGCTCAAGTCAGAGGTGGCGAAACCCGACAGGACTATAAAGATACC
AGGCGTTTCCCCCTGGAAGCTCCCTCGTGCGCTCTCCTGTTCCGACCCTGCCGCTTACCGGATACCTGTC
CGCCTTTCTCCCTTCGGGAAGCGTGGCGCTTTCTCATAGCTCACGCTGTAGGTATCTCAGTTCGGTGTAG
GTCGTTCGCTCCAAGCTGGGCTGTGTGCACGAACCCCCCGTTCAGCCCGACCGCTGCGCCTTATCCGGTA
ACTATCGTCTTGAGTCCAACCCGGTAAGACACGACTTATCGCCACTGGCAGCAGCCACTGGTAACAGGAT
TAGCAGAGCGAGGTATGTAGGCGGTGCTACAGAGTTCTTGAAGTGGTGGCCTAACTACGGCTACACTAGA
AGAACAGTATTTGGTATCTGCGCTCTGCTGAAGCCAGTTACCTTCGGAAAAAGAGTTGGTAGCTCTTGAT
CCGGCAAACAAACCACCGCTGGTAGCGGTGGTTTTTTTGTTTGCAAGCAGCAGATTACGCGCAGAAAAAA
AGGATCTCAAGAAGATCCTTTGATCTTTTCTACGGGGTCTGACGCTCAGTGGAACGAAAACTCACGTTAA
GGGATTTTGGTCATGAGATTATCAAAAAGGATCTTCACCTAGATCCTTTTAAATTAAAAATGAAGTTTTA
AATCAATCTAAAGTATATATGAGTAAACTTGGTCTGACAGTTACCAATGCTTAATCAGTGAGGCACCTAT
CTCAGCGATCTGTCTATTTCGTTCATCCATAGTTGCCTGACTCCCCGTCGTGTAGATAACTACGATACGG
GAGGGCTTACCATCTGGCCCCAGTGCTGCAATGATACCGCGAGACCCACGCTCACCGGCTCCAGATTTAT
CAGCAATAAACCAGCCAGCCGGAAGGGCCGAGCGCAGAAGTGGTCCTGCAACTTTATCCGCCTCCATCCA
GTCTATTAATTGTTGCCGGGAAGCTAGAGTAAGTAGTTCGCCAGTTAATAGTTTGCGCAACGTTGTTGCC
ATTGCTACAGGCATCGTGGTGTCACGCTCGTCGTTTGGTATGGCTTCATTCAGCTCCGGTTCCCAACGAT
CAAGGCGAGTTACATGATCCCCCATGTTGTGCAAAAAAGCGGTTAGCTCCTTCGGTCCTCCGATCGTTGT
CAGAAGTAAGTTGGCCGCAGTGTTATCACTCATGGTTATGGCAGCACTGCATAATTCTCTTACTGTCATG
CCATCCGTAAGATGCTTTTCTGTGACTGGTGAGTACTCAACCAAGTCATTCTGAGAATAGTGTATGCGGC
GACCGAGTTGCTCTTGCCCGGCGTCAATACGGGATAATACCGCGCCACATAGCAGAACTTTAAAAGTGCT
CATCATTGGAAAACGTTCTTCGGGGCGAAAACTCTCAAGGATCTTACCGCTGTTGAGATCCAGTTCGATG
TAACCCACTCGTGCACCCAACTGATCTTCAGCATCTTTTACTTTCACCAGCGTTTCTGGGTGAGCAAAAA
CAGGAAGGCAAAATGCCGCAAAAAAGGGAATAAGGGCGACACGGAAATGTTGAATACTCATACTCTTCCT
TTTTCAATATTATTGAAGCATTTATCAGGGTTATTGTCTCATGAGCGGATACATATTTGAATGTATTTAG
AAAAATAAACAAATAGGGGTTCCGCGCACATTTCCCCGAAAAGTGCCACCTGACGTCGACGGATCGGGAG
ATCTCCCGATCCCCTATGGTGCACTCTCAGTACAATCTGCTCTGATGCCGCATAGTTAAGCCAGTATCTG
CTCCCTGCTTGTGTGTTGGAGGTCGCTGAGTAGTGCGCGAGCAAAATTTAAGCTACAACAAGGCAAGGCT
TGACCGACAATTGCATGAAGAATCTGCTTAGGGTTAGGCGTTTTGCGCTGCTTCGTACGGGCCAGATATA
CGCGTTGACATTGATTATTGACTAGTTATTAATAGTAATCAATTACGGGGTCATTAGTTCATAGCCCATA
TATGGAGTTCCGCGTTACATAACTTACGGTAAATGGCCCGCCTGGCTGACCGCCCAACGACCCCCGCCCA
TTGACGTCAATAATGACGTATGTTCCCATAGTAACGCCAATAGGGACTTTCCATTGACGTCAATGGGTGG
AGTATTTACGGTAAACTGCCCACTTGGCAGTACATCAAGTGTATCATATGCCAAGTACGCCCCCTATTGA
CGTCAATGACGGTAAATGGCCCGCCTGGCATTATGCCCAGTACATGACCTTATGGGACTTTCCTACTTGG
CAGTACATCTACGTATTAGTCATCGCTATTACCATGGTGATGCGGTTTTGGCAGTACATCAATGGGCGTG
GATAGCGGTTTGACTCACGGGGATTTCCAAGTCTCCACCCCATTGACGTCAATGGGAGTTTGTTTTGGCA
CCAAAATCAACGGGACTTTCCAAAATGTCGTAACAACTCCGCCCCATTGACGCAAATGGGCGGTAGGCGT
GTACGGTGGGAGGTCTATATAAGCAGAGCTCTCCCTATCAGTGATAGAGATCTCCCTATCAGTGATAGAG
ATCGTCGACGAGCTCGTTTAGTGAACCGTCAGATCGCCTGGAGACGCCATCCACGCTGTTTTGACCTCCA
TAGAAGACACCGGGACCGATCCAGCCTCCGGACTCTAGCGTTTAAACTTAAGCTTCGCCACCATGGGATC
CTCAAAAGCACTCCTGAAGGGAGTCCGCGACTTTAATCCTATATCAGCGTGTGTATGTTTGCTTGAAAAC
TCCTCTGATGGGCATTCAGAAAGGCTTTTTGGTATTGGGTTTGGTCCCTACATAATAGCAAACCAACACC
TGTTTCGACGCAATAACGGCGAGCTTACGATTAAGACGATGCACGGGGAATTTAAAGTGAAAAACAGCAC
ACAATTGCAAATGAAACCCGTCGAAGGGAGAGACATCATTGTAATAAAGATGGCAAAGGATTTCCCACCC
TTTCCGCAGAAATTGAAATTCCGGCAACCTACTATAAAGGATCGAGTTTGTATGGTTTCTACGAACTTTC
AGCAAGGCTCTGGCAGCAGCGCTGAGAACTTGTACTTCCAGAGTGGCGGAGGTGGCAGCGAGCAACTCGA
AAAGAAGCTGCAAGCGTTGGAGAAGAAGCTCGCACAACTTGAATGGAAAAATCAGGCACTGGAAAAGAAA
CTGGCTCAAGGTGGCGGAGGATCTGAGAATCTCTACTTTCAGTCCGGAGGGTCAGGGAGCAAATCAGTCT
CCTCCCTCGTGTCCGAATCCTCTCACATCGTTCACAAGGAAGATACCAGTTTCTGGCAGCATTGGATTAC
CACAAAAGACGGGCAGTGCGGCTCACCGCTGGTGTCTATCATTGACGGGAACATTCTGGGAATCCACTCC
CTGACACACACCACTAACGGCTCAAACTATTTCGTTGAGTTCCCAGAGAAGTTCGTAGCTACATATCTGG
ACGCTGCGGACGGCTGGTGCAAGAACTGGAAATTCAACGCGGACAAGATTTCATGGGGTAGTTTCACGCT
TGTCGAAGACGCGCCCGAGGACGACTTTATGGCGAAAAAAACCGTGGCTGCTATTATGGATAGCGGCGGT
GGAGGACGGAGCAAACTGAATCCACCCGATGAGTCTGGACCCGGTTGTATGTCATGTAAATGTGTGTTGA
GCTAGCTCGAGGAGGGCCCGAACAAAAACTCATCTCAGAAGAGGATCTGAATAGCGCCGTCGACCATCAT
CATAATCATCATTGAGTTTAAACCCGCTGATCAGCCTCGACTGTGCCTTCTAGTTGCCAGCCATCTGTTG
TTTGCCCCTCCCCCGTGCCTTCCTTGACCCTGGAAGGTGCCACTCCCACTGTCCTTTCCTAATAAAATGA
GGAAATTGCATCGCATTGTCTGAGTAGGTGTCATTCTATTCTGGGGGGTGGGGTGGGGCAGGACAGCAAG
GGGGAGGATTGGGAAGACAATAGCAGGCATGCTGGGGA
Features (pLannotate 1.2.2; 23 found; start..end, strand, type, name):
     33..56      +  polyA_signal   bGH poly(A) signal (fragment): bovine growth hormone polyadenylation signal
     60..81      +  promoter       SV40 promoter (fragment): SV40 enhancer and early promoter
    102..335     +  rep_origin     f1 ori (fragment) (sequence partly withheld): f1 bacteriophage origin of replication; arrow indicates direction of (+) strand synthesis
    340..387     +  protein_bind   FRT: FLP-mediated recombination occurs in the 8-bp core sequence TCTAGAAA (Turan and Bode, 2011). FLP recombinase from the Saccharomyces cerevisiae 2μ plasmid
    395..1417    +  CDS            HygR: aminoglycoside phosphotransferase from E. coli; aph(4)-Ia; confers resistance to hygromycin
   1427..1552    +  CDS            ble (fragment): BLE_KLEPN - Experimental evidence at protein level: Swiss-Prot protein existence level 1. Binding protein with a strong affinity to the bleomycin family of antibiotics. Binds to CL990; an antimitotic-antibiotic compound. From Klebsiella pneumoniae.
   1547..1668    +  polyA_signal   SV40 poly(A) signal: SV40 polyadenylation signal
   1741..1757    -  protein_bind   lac operator: The lac repressor binds to the lac operator to inhibit transcription in E. coli. This inhibition can be relieved by adding lactose or isopropyl-β-D-thiogalactopyranoside (IPTG). lac repressor encoded by lacI
   1765..1795    -  promoter       lac promoter: promoter for the E. coli lac operon
   1810..1831    -  protein_bind   CAP binding site: CAP binding activates transcription in the presence of cAMP. E. coli catabolite activator protein
   1844..1936    -  CDS            lacI (fragment): lac repressor; lacI; The lac repressor binds to the lac operator to inhibit transcription in E. coli. This inhibition can be relieved by adding lactose or isopropyl-β-D-thiogalactopyranoside (IPTG).
   2119..2707    -  rep_origin     ori: high-copy-number ColE1/pMB1/pBR322/pUC origin of replication
   2878..3738    -  CDS            AmpR: β-lactamase; bla; confers resistance to ampicillin, carbenicillin, and related antibiotics
   3739..3843    -  promoter       AmpR promoter: bla
   3902..3954    -  misc_feature   bom (fragment): basis of mobility region from pBR322
   4104..4483    +  enhancer       CMV enhancer: human cytomegalovirus immediate early enhancer
   4484..4687    +  promoter       CMV promoter: human cytomegalovirus (CMV) immediate early promoter
   4689..4708    +  promoter       PLtetO-1 promoter (fragment): modified phage lambda PL promoter with tet operator sites (Lutz and Bujard, 1997)
   4710..4729    +  promoter       PLtetO-1 promoter (fragment): modified phage lambda PL promoter with tet operator sites (Lutz and Bujard, 1997)
   4737..4770    +  promoter       TRE3GV promoter (fragment): 3rd-generation Tet-responsive promoter that can be activated by binding of Tet-On® 3G, optimized for retroviral and lentiviral vectors
   4869..5768    +  CDS            POLG_TVMV (fragment): Experimental evidence at protein level: Swiss-Prot protein existence level 1. [Nuclear inclusion protein A]: has RNA-binding and proteolytic activities. From Tobacco vein mottling virus (TVMV).
   5790..5849    +  CDS            HRAS (fragment): RASH_HUMAN - Also known as HRAS1. Experimental evidence at protein level: Swiss-Prot protein existence level 1. Involved in the activation of Ras protein signal transduction (PubMed:22821884). Ras proteins bind GDP/GTP and possess intrinsic GTPase activity (PubMed:12740440, PubMed:14500341, PubMed:9020151). From Homo sapiens (Human).
   5958..17      +  polyA_signal   bGH poly(A) signal (across the origin): bovine growth hormone polyadenylation signal
