[The description below was written by a language model from this plasmid's Addgene catalogue record and pLannotate feature annotations shown in this document.]
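Description:
CMV-TO-nTVMVPteZtecTVMVPcx is a mammalian expression plasmid of about 6.2 kb built on the CMV-TO-FlpIn backbone and carrying a synthetic insert that encodes an engineered tobacco vein mottling virus (TVMV) protease. It is maintained in E. coli at high copy through a ColE1/pUC-type origin and selected with ampicillin via the β-lactamase gene. Residual lac promoter/operator, f1 ori and bom fragments are backbone remnants.

Expression is driven by the human CMV immediate-early enhancer and promoter, followed directly by two short tet operator matches (annotated as PLtetO-1 and TRE3GV fragments). This fits the "TO" designation: a CMV promoter that is constitutive in ordinary cells but repressible by Tet repressor and inducible with tetracycline-class drugs in TetR-expressing lines. The open reading frame contains a roughly 900 bp match to the TVMV polyprotein's NIa protease region, followed by a short fragment of human HRAS, and is terminated by the bGH polyadenylation signal. The HRAS piece sits at the C-terminal end and may correspond to the "cx" in the name, perhaps a membrane-targeting CAAX-type tail, but the record does not define it. The name also hints at N- and C-terminal protease portions joined by intervening elements, yet the exact architecture is not spelled out in the fields or the annotation.

A single FRT site placed directly upstream of a hygromycin resistance gene that has no evident promoter of its own, followed by an SV40 poly(A) signal, is the standard Flp-In arrangement. FLP-mediated recombination into a genomic FRT landing pad activates hygromycin resistance, allowing selection of single-copy stable integrants. The plasmid can therefore be used for transient transfection or site-specific stable integration, and it was deposited as a component for building programmable protease-based protein circuits in living mammalian cells.
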