Addgene plasmid #116087: CMV-TO-nTVMVPteZtecTVMVPcx
Purpose: Expresses an engineered TVMV protease
Depositing lab: Michael Elowitz. Depositing organization: California Institute of Technology. Publication: Programmable protein circuits in living cells. Gao XJ, Chong LS, Kim MS, Elowitz MB. Science. 2018 Sep 21;361(6408):1252-1258. doi: 10.1126/science.aat5062. PubMed 30237357.
Backbone
  Vector backbone: CMV-TO-FlpIn
  Vector type: Mammalian Expression
Growth in bacteria
  Bacterial resistance: Ampicillin, 100 μg/mL
  Growth temperature: 37°C
  Growth strain: DH5alpha
  Copy number: High Copy
Gene/Insert
  Gene/Insert name: nTVMVPteZtecTVMVPcx
  Species: Synthetic
  Cloning method: Gibson Cloning
Terms and licenses: Academic/Nonprofit Terms; Industry Terms: Not Available to Industry
How to cite: CMV-TO-nTVMVPteZtecTVMVPcx was a gift from Michael Elowitz (Addgene plasmid # 116087 ; http://n2t.net/addgene:116087 ; RRID:Addgene_116087)
